Addgene plasmid #89976: GFP-ataxin-3 *VBM
Purpose: Expresses GFP-tagged ataxin-3 with a mutation in the VCP-binding motif
Depositing lab: Nico Dantuma. Depositing organization: Karolinska Institutet. Publication: Ataxin-3 consolidates the MDC1-dependent DNA double-strand break response by counteracting the SUMO-targeted ubiquitin ligase RNF4. Pfeiffer A, Luijsterburg MS, Acs K, Wiegant WW, Helfricht A, Herzog LK, Minoia M, Bottcher C, Salomons FA, van Attikum H, Dantuma NP. EMBO J. 2017 Mar 8. pii: e201695151. doi: 10.15252/embj.201695151. PubMed 28275011.
Backbone
  Vector backbone: EGFP-C1
  Vector type: Mammalian Expression
Growth in bacteria
  Bacterial resistance: Kanamycin, 50 μg/mL
  Growth temperature: 37°C
  Growth strain: DH5alpha
  Copy number: Unknown
Gene/Insert
  Gene/Insert name: ataxin-3
  Species: H. sapiens (human)
  Insert size (bp): 1086
  Mutation: mutated 282RKRR to 282HNHH
  GenBank ID: NM_004993.5
  Entrez Gene: ATXN3 (a.k.a. AT3, ATX3, JOS, MJD, MJD1, SCA3)
  Tag / fusion protein: GFP (N terminal on backbone)
  Cloning method: Restriction Enzyme; 5′ cloning site XhoI (not destroyed); 3′ cloning site BamHI (not destroyed)
  Sequencing primers: 5′ GATCACATGGTCCTGCTG; 3′ TTTAAAGCAAGTAAAACCTC
Terms and licenses: Academic/Nonprofit Terms; Industry Terms: Not Available to Industry
How to cite: GFP-ataxin-3 *VBM was a gift from Nico Dantuma (Addgene plasmid # 89976 ; http://n2t.net/addgene:89976 ; RRID:Addgene_89976)
