[The description below was written by a language model from this plasmid's Addgene catalogue record and pLannotate feature annotations shown in this document.]
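Description:
GFP-ataxin-3 *VBM is a mammalian expression plasmid built on the EGFP-C1 backbone that produces human ataxin-3 (ATXN3) fused at its N terminus to EGFP. The roughly 1.1 kb ataxin-3 coding sequence was inserted between the XhoI and BamHI sites of the multiple cloning site, both of which are retained, so that it reads in frame directly after EGFP and a short linker derived from the cloning site. Transcription of the fusion is driven by the human cytomegalovirus immediate early enhancer and promoter and is terminated by the SV40 polyadenylation signal downstream of the insert. The insert carries a substitution of the basic stretch RKRR beginning at residue 282 to HNHH, which alters the VCP-binding motif of this deubiquitinating enzyme; the asterisk in the name denotes that mutation.

The 5.8 kb plasmid is propagated in E. coli through a high-copy ColE1/pUC-type origin and selected with kanamycin. The resistance cassette is dual-purpose: the Tn5 aminoglycoside phosphotransferase (NeoR/KanR) sits behind both a bacterial bla promoter and the SV40 enhancer/early promoter and is followed by the HSV thymidine kinase polyadenylation signal, so it can also support G418 selection of transfected mammalian cells. An f1 origin is present as well. The short large T antigen, ble and bGH poly(A) annotations are fragmentary matches to backbone sequence, not functional elements. The construct is suited to visualising and comparing the localisation or behaviour of a VCP-binding motif mutant of ataxin-3 against other forms of the protein, and the associated work concerns the role of ataxin-3 in the DNA double-strand break response.
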