Features (pLannotate 1.2.2; 15 found; start..end, strand, type, name):
     23..107     +  CDS            large T antigen (fragment): large T antigen from SV40 (simian virus 40)
    130..251     +  polyA_signal   SV40 poly(A) signal: SV40 polyadenylation signal
    285..713     -  rep_origin     f1 ori (sequence partly withheld): f1 bacteriophage origin of replication; arrow indicates direction of (+) strand synthesis
    740..844     +  promoter       AmpR promoter: bla
    846..1203    +  promoter       SV40 promoter: SV40 enhancer and early promoter
   1238..2032    +  CDS            NeoR/KanR: aminoglycoside phosphotransferase from Tn5; aph(3')-II (or nptII); confers resistance to neomycin, kanamycin, and G418 (Geneticin®)
   2053..2205    +  CDS            ble (fragment): BLE_KLEPN - Experimental evidence at protein level: Swiss-Prot protein existence level 1. Binding protein with a strong affinity to the bleomycin family of antibiotics. Binds to CL990; an antimitotic-antibiotic compound. From Klebsiella pneumoniae.
   2264..2311    +  polyA_signal   HSV TK poly(A) signal: herpes simplex virus thymidine kinase polyadenylation signal (Cole and Stacy, 1985)
   2402..2418    -  polyA_signal   bGH poly(A) signal (fragment): bovine growth hormone polyadenylation signal
   2640..3228    +  rep_origin     ori: high-copy-number ColE1/pMB1/pBR322/pUC origin of replication
   3403..3706    +  enhancer       CMV enhancer: human cytomegalovirus immediate early enhancer
   3707..3910    +  promoter       CMV promoter: human cytomegalovirus (CMV) immediate early promoter
   3955..4671    +  CDS            EGFP: EGFP is a basic (constitutively fluorescent) green fluorescent protein published in 1996, derived from Aequorea victoria. It is reported to be a rapidly-maturing weak dimer with moderate acid sensitivity.
   4672..4695    +  misc_feature   MCS (fragment): multiple cloning site
   4696..5778    +  CDS            ATXN3: ATX3_HUMAN - Also known as ATX3, MJD, MJD1, SCA3. Experimental evidence at protein level: Swiss-Prot protein existence level 1. Deubiquitinating enzyme involved in protein homeostasis maintenance, transcription, cytoskeleton regulation, myogenesis and degradation of misfolded chaperone substrates (PubMed:12297501, PubMed:17696782, PubMed:23625928, PubMed:28445460, PubMed:16118278). Binds long polyubiquitin chains and trims them, while it has weak or no activity against chains of 4 or less ubiquitins (PubMed:17696782). Involved in degradation of misfolded chaperone substrates via its interactio
>Addgene plasmid #89976 | GFP-ataxin-3 *VBM | addgene full sequence | sequence record 181696 | Addgene NGS Result
GGATCCACCGGATCTAGATAACTGATCATAATCAGCCATACCACATTTGTAGAGGTTTTACTTGCTTTAA
AAAACCTCCCACACCTCCCCCTGAACCTGAAACATAAAATGAATGCAATTGTTGTTGTTAACTTGTTTAT
TGCAGCTTATAATGGTTACAAATAAAGCAATAGCATCACAAATTTCACAAATAAAGCATTTTTTTCACTG
CATTCTAGTTGTGGTTTGTCCAAACTCATCAATGTATCTTAACGCGTAAATTGTAAGCGTTAATATTTTG
TTAAAATTCGCGTTAAATTTTTGTTAAATCAGCTCATTTTTTAACCAATAGGCCGAAATCGGCAAAATCC
CTTATAAATCAAAAGAATAGACCGAGATAGGGT
[37 nt withheld, positions 384-420]
AAAGAACGTGGACTCCAACGTCAAAGG
[49 nt withheld, positions 448-496]
T
[91 nt withheld, positions 498-588]
G
[124 nt withheld, positions 590-713]
CAGGTGGCACTTTTCGGGGAAATGTGCGCGGAACCCCTATTTGTTTATTTTTCTAAATACATTCAAATAT
GTATCCGCTCATGAGACAATAACCCTGATAAATGCTTCAATAATATTGAAAAAGGAAGAGTCCTGAGGCG
GAAAGAACCAGCTGTGGAATGTGTGTCAGTTAGGGTGTGGAAAGTCCCCAGGCTCCCCAGCAGGCAGAAG
TATGCAAAGCATGCATCTCAATTAGTCAGCAACCAGGTGTGGAAAGTCCCCAGGCTCCCCAGCAGGCAGA
AGTATGCAAAGCATGCATCTCAATTAGTCAGCAACCATAGTCCCGCCCCTAACTCCGCCCATCCCGCCCC
TAACTCCGCCCAGTTCCGCCCATTCTCCGCCCCATGGCTGACTAATTTTTTTTATTTATGCAGAGGCCGA
GGCCGCCTCGGCCTCTGAGCTATTCCAGAAGTAGTGAGGAGGCTTTTTTGGAGGCCTAGGCTTTTGCAAA
GATCGATCAAGAGACAGGATGAGGATCGTTTCGCATGATTGAACAAGATGGATTGCACGCAGGTTCTCCG
GCCGCTTGGGTGGAGAGGCTATTCGGCTATGACTGGGCACAACAGACAATCGGCTGCTCTGATGCCGCCG
TGTTCCGGCTGTCAGCGCAGGGGCGCCCGGTTCTTTTTGTCAAGACCGACCTGTCCGGTGCCCTGAATGA
ACTGCAAGACGAGGCAGCGCGGCTATCGTGGCTGGCCACGACGGGCGTTCCTTGCGCAGCTGTGCTCGAC
GTTGTCACTGAAGCGGGAAGGGACTGGCTGCTATTGGGCGAAGTGCCGGGGCAGGATCTCCTGTCATCTC
ACCTTGCTCCTGCCGAGAAAGTATCCATCATGGCTGATGCAATGCGGCGGCTGCATACGCTTGATCCGGC
TACCTGCCCATTCGACCACCAAGCGAAACATCGCATCGAGCGAGCACGTACTCGGATGGAAGCCGGTCTT
GTCGATCAGGATGATCTGGACGAAGAGCATCAGGGGCTCGCGCCAGCCGAACTGTTCGCCAGGCTCAAGG
CGAGCATGCCCGACGGCGAGGATCTCGTCGTGACCCATGGCGATGCCTGCTTGCCGAATATCATGGTGGA
AAATGGCCGCTTTTCTGGATTCATCGACTGTGGCCGGCTGGGTGTGGCGGACCGCTATCAGGACATAGCG
TTGGCTACCCGTGATATTGCTGAAGAGCTTGGCGGCGAATGGGCTGACCGCTTCCTCGTGCTTTACGGTA
TCGCCGCTCCCGATTCGCAGCGCATCGCCTTCTATCGCCTTCTTGACGAGTTCTTCTGAGCGGGACTCTG
GGGTTCGAAATGACCGACCAAGCGACGCCCAACCTGCCATCACGAGATTTCGATTCCACCGCCGCCTTCT
ATGAAAGGTTGGGCTTCGGAATCGTTTTCCGGGACGCCGGCTGGATGATCCTCCAGCGCGGGGATCTCAT
GCTGGAGTTCTTCGCCCACCCTAGGGGGAGGCTAACTGAAACACGGAAGGAGACAATACCGGAAGGAACC
CGCGCTATGACGGCAATAAAAAGACAGAATAAAACGCACGGTGTTGGGTCGTTTGTTCATAAACGCGGGG
TTCGGTCCCAGGGCTGGCACTCTGTCGATACCCCACCGAGACCCCATTGGGGCCAATACGCCCGCGTTTC
TTCCTTTTCCCCACCCCACCCCCCAAGTTCGGGTGAAGGCCCAGGGCTCGCAGCCAACGTCGGGGCGGCA
GGCCCTGCCATAGCCTCAGGTTACTCATATATACTTTAGATTGATTTAAAACTTCATTTTTAATTTAAAA
GGATCTAGGTGAAGATCCTTTTTGATAATCTCATGACCAAAATCCCTTAACGTGAGTTTTCGTTCCACTG
AGCGTCAGACCCCGTAGAAAAGATCAAAGGATCTTCTTGAGATCCTTTTTTTCTGCGCGTAATCTGCTGC
TTGCAAACAAAAAAACCACCGCTACCAGCGGTGGTTTGTTTGCCGGATCAAGAGCTACCAACTCTTTTTC
CGAAGGTAACTGGCTTCAGCAGAGCGCAGATACCAAATACTGTTCTTCTAGTGTAGCCGTAGTTAGGCCA
CCACTTCAAGAACTCTGTAGCACCGCCTACATACCTCGCTCTGCTAATCCTGTTACCAGTGGCTGCTGCC
AGTGGCGATAAGTCGTGTCTTACCGGGTTGGACTCAAGACGATAGTTACCGGATAAGGCGCAGCGGTCGG
GCTGAACGGGGGGTTCGTGCACACAGCCCAGCTTGGAGCGAACGACCTACACCGAACTGAGATACCTACA
GCGTGAGCTATGAGAAAGCGCCACGCTTCCCGAAGGGAGAAAGGCGGACAGGTATCCGGTAAGCGGCAGG
GTCGGAACAGGAGAGCGCACGAGGGAGCTTCCAGGGGGAAACGCCTGGTATCTTTATAGTCCTGTCGGGT
TTCGCCACCTCTGACTTGAGCGTCGATTTTTGTGATGCTCGTCAGGGGGGCGGAGCCTATGGAAAAACGC
CAGCAACGCGGCCTTTTTACGGTTCCTGGCCTTTTGCTGGCCTTTTGCTCACATGTTCTTTCCTGCGTTA
TCCCCTGATTCTGTGGATAACCGTATTACCGCCATGCATTAGTTATTAATAGTAATCAATTACGGGGTCA
TTAGTTCATAGCCCATATATGGAGTTCCGCGTTACATAACTTACGGTAAATGGCCCGCCTGGCTGACCGC
CCAACGACCCCCGCCCATTGACGTCAATAATGACGTATGTTCCCATAGTAACGCCAATAGGGACTTTCCA
TTGACGTCAATGGGTGGAGTATTTACGGTAAACTGCCCACTTGGCAGTACATCAAGTGTATCATATGCCA
AGTACGCCCCCTATTGACGTCAATGACGGTAAATGGCCCGCCTGGCATTATGCCCAGTACATGACCTTAT
GGGACTTTCCTACTTGGCAGTACATCTACGTATTAGTCATCGCTATTACCATGGTGATGCGGTTTTGGCA
GTACATCAATGGGCGTGGATAGCGGTTTGACTCACGGGGATTTCCAAGTCTCCACCCCATTGACGTCAAT
GGGAGTTTGTTTTGGCACCAAAATCAACGGGACTTTCCAAAATGTCGTAACAACTCCGCCCCATTGACGC
AAATGGGCGGTAGGCGTGTACGGTGGGAGGTCTATATAAGCAGAGCTGGTTTAGTGAACCGTCAGATCCG
CTAGCGCTACCGGTCGCCACCATGGTGAGCAAGGGCGAGGAGCTGTTCACCGGGGTGGTGCCCATCCTGG
TCGAGCTGGACGGCGACGTAAACGGCCACAAGTTCAGCGTGTCCGGCGAGGGCGAGGGCGATGCCACCTA
CGGCAAGCTGACCCTGAAGTTCATCTGCACCACCGGCAAGCTGCCCGTGCCCTGGCCCACCCTCGTGACC
ACCCTGACCTACGGCGTGCAGTGCTTCAGCCGCTACCCCGACCACATGAAGCAGCACGACTTCTTCAAGT
CCGCCATGCCCGAAGGCTACGTCCAGGAGCGCACCATCTTCTTCAAGGACGACGGCAACTACAAGACCCG
CGCCGAGGTGAAGTTCGAGGGCGACACCCTGGTGAACCGCATCGAGCTGAAGGGCATCGACTTCAAGGAG
GACGGCAACATCCTGGGGCACAAGCTGGAGTACAACTACAACAGCCACAACGTCTATATCATGGCCGACA
AGCAGAAGAACGGCATCAAGGTGAACTTCAAGATCCGCCACAACATCGAGGACGGCAGCGTGCAGCTCGC
CGACCACTACCAGCAGAACACCCCCATCGGCGACGGCCCCGTGCTGCTGCCCGACAACCACTACCTGAGC
ACCCAGTCCGCCCTGAGCAAAGACCCCAACGAGAAGCGCGATCACATGGTCCTGCTGGAGTTCGTGACCG
CCGCCGGGATCACTCTCGGCATGGACGAGCTGTACAAGTCCGGACTCAGATCTCGAGCTCAAATGGAGTC
CATCTTCCACGAGAAACAAGAAGGCTCACTTTGTGCTCAACATTGCCTGAATAACTTATTGCAAGGAGAA
TATTTTAGCCCTGTGGAATTATCCTCAATTGCACATCAGCTGGATGAGGAGGAGAGGATGAGAATGGCAG
AAGGAGGAGTTACTAGTGAAGATTATCGCACGTTTTTACAGCAGCCTTCTGGAAATATGGATGACAGTGG
TTTTTTCTCTATTCAGGTTATAAGCAATGCCTTGAAAGTTTGGGGTTTAGAACTAATCCTGTTCAACAGT
CCAGAGTATCAGAGGCTCAGGATCGATCCTATAAATGAAAGATCATTTATATGCAATTATAAGGAACACT
GGTTTACAGTTAGAAAATTAGGAAAACAGTGGTTTAACTTGAATTCTCTCTTGACGGGTCCAGAATTAAT
ATCAGATACATATCTTGCACTTTTCTTGGCTCAATTACAACAGGAAGGTTATTCTATATTTGTCGTTAAG
GGTGATCTGCCAGATTGCGAAGCTGACCAACTCCTGCAGATGATTAGGGTCCAACAGATGCATCGACCAA
AACTTATTGGAGAAGAATTAGCACAACTAAAAGAGCAAAGAGTCCATAAAACAGACCTGGAACGAGTGTT
AGAAGCAAATGATGGCTCAGGAATGTTAGACGAAGATGAGGAGGATTTGCAGAGGGCTCTGGCACTAAGT
CGCCAAGAAATTGACATGGAAGATGAGGAAGCAGATCTCCGCAGGGCTATTCAGCTAAGTATGCAAGGTA
GTTCCAGAAACATATCTCAAGATATGACACAGACATCAGGTACAAATCTTACTTCAGAAGAGCTTCACAA
CCACCACGAAGCCTACTTTGAAAAACAGCAGCAAAAGCAGCAACAGCAGCAGCAGCAGCAGCAGCAGGGG
GACCTATCAGGACAGAGTTCACATCCATGTGAAAGGCCAGCCACCAGTTCAGGAGCACTTGGGAGTGATC
TAGGTGATGCTATGAGTGAAGAAGACATGCTTCAGGCAGCTGTGACCATGTCTTTAGAAACTGTCAGAAA
TGATTTGAAAACAGAAGGAAAAAAATAA
